>Addgene plasmid #203780 | PMT-mScarlet_2 | addgene full sequence | sequence record 401132 | Addgene NGS Result
CAACTTTGTATAGAAAAGTTGTAGTTATTAATAGTAATCAATTACGGGGTCATTAGTTCATAGCCCATAT
ATGGAGTTCCGCGTTACATAACTTACGGTAAATGGCCCGCCTGGCTGACCGCCCAACGACCCCCGCCCAT
TGACGTCAATAATGACGTATGTTCCCATAGTAACGCCAATAGGGACTTTCCATTGACGTCAATGGGTGGA
GTATTTACGGTAAACTGCCCACTTGGCAGTACATCAAGTGTATCATATGCCAAGTACGCCCCCTATTGAC
GTCAATGACGGTAAATGGCCCGCCTGGCATTATGCCCAGTACATGACCTTATGGGACTTTCCTACTTGGC
AGTACATCTACGTATTAGTCATCGCTATTACCATGGTGATGCGGTTTTGGCAGTACATCAATGGGCGTGG
ATAGCGGTTTGACTCACGGGGATTTCCAAGTCTCCACCCCATTGACGTCAATGGGAGTTTGTTTTGGCAC
CAAAATCAACGGGACTTTCCAAAATGTCGTAACAACTCCGCCCCATTGACGCAAATGGGCGGTAGGCGTG
TACGGTGGGAGGTCTATATAAGCAGAGCTGGTTTAGTGAACCGTCAGATCACCGGTCAAGTTTGTACAAA
AAAGCAGGCTGCCACCATGGGCTGCTTCTTCAGCAAGCGGCGGAAGGCCGACAAGGAGAGCACTAGTATG
GTGAGCAAGGGCGAGGCAGTGATCAAGGAGTTCATGCGGTTCAAGGTGCACATGGAGGGCTCCATGAACG
GCCACGAGTTCGAGATCGAGGGCGAGGGCGAGGGCCGCCCCTACGAGGGCACCCAGACCGCCAAGCTGAA
GGTGACCAAGGGTGGCCCCCTGCCCTTCTCCTGGGACATCCTGTCCCCTCAGTTCATGTACGGCTCCAGG
GCCTTCACCAAGCACCCCGCCGACATCCCCGACTACTATAAGCAGTCCTTCCCCGAGGGCTTCAAGTGGG
AGCGCGTGATGAACTTCGAGGACGGCGGCGCCGTGACCGTGACCCAGGACACCTCCCTGGAGGACGGCAC
CCTGATCTACAAGGTGAAGCTCCGCGGCACCAACTTCCCTCCTGACGGCCCCGTAATGCAGAAGAAGACA
ATGGGCTGGGAAGCGTCCACCGAGCGGTTGTACCCCGAGGACGGCGTGCTGAAGGGCGACATTAAGATGG
CCCTGCGCCTGAAGGACGGCGGCCGCTACCTGGCGGACTTCAAGACCACCTACAAGGCCAAGAAGCCCGT
GCAGATGCCCGGCGCCTACAACGTCGACCGCAAGTTGGACATCACCTCCCACAACGAGGACTACACCGTG
GTGGAACAGTACGAACGCTCCGAGGGCCGCCACTCCACCGGCGGCATGGACGAGCTGTACAAGGGTGGCG
GAGGGTCCGCTAGTATGGTGAGCAAGGGCGAGGCAGTGATCAAGGAGTTCATGCGGTTCAAGGTGCACAT
GGAGGGCTCCATGAACGGCCACGAGTTCGAGATCGAGGGCGAGGGCGAGGGCCGCCCCTACGAGGGCACC
CAGACCGCCAAGCTGAAGGTGACCAAGGGTGGCCCCCTGCCCTTCTCCTGGGACATCCTGTCCCCTCAGT
TCATGTACGGCTCCAGGGCCTTCACCAAGCACCCCGCCGACATCCCCGACTACTATAAGCAGTCCTTCCC
CGAGGGCTTCAAGTGGGAGCGCGTGATGAACTTCGAGGACGGCGGCGCCGTGACCGTGACCCAGGACACC
TCCCTGGAGGACGGCACCCTGATCTACAAGGTGAAGCTCCGCGGCACCAACTTCCCTCCTGACGGCCCCG
TAATGCAGAAGAAGACAATGGGCTGGGAAGCGTCCACCGAGCGGTTGTACCCCGAGGACGGCGTGCTGAA
GGGCGACATTAAGATGGCCCTGCGCCTGAAGGACGGCGGCCGCTACCTGGCGGACTTCAAGACCACCTAC
AAGGCCAAGAAGCCCGTGCAGATGCCCGGCGCCTACAACGTCGACCGCAAGTTGGACATCACCTCCCACA
ACGAGGACTACACCGTGGTGGAACAGTACGAACGCTCCGAGGGCCGCCACTCCACCGGCGGCATGGACGA
GCTGTACAAGGGTGGCGGAGGGTCCGCTAGCTAAAAGCTTACCCAGCTTTCTTGTACAAAGTGGTGATGG
CCGGCCGCTTCGAGCAGACATGATAAGATACATTGATGAGTTTGGACAAACCACAACTAGAATGCAGTGA
AAAAAATGCTTTATTTGTGAAATTTGTGATGCTATTGCTTTATTTGTAACCATTATAAGCTGCAATAAAC
AAGTTAACAACAACAATTGCATTCATTTTATGTTTCAGGTTCAGGGGGAGGTGTGGGAGGTTTTTTAAAG
CAAGTAAAACCTCTACAAATGTGGTAGCGGCCGCGGCGCTCTTCCGCTTCCTCGCTCACTGACTCGCTGC
GCTCGGTCGTTCGGCTGCGGCGAGCGGTATCAGCTCACTCAAAGGCGGTAATACGGTTATCCACAGAATC
AGGGGATAACGCAGGAAAGAACATGTGAGCAAAAGGCCAGCAAAAGGCCAGGAACCGTAAAAAGGCCGCG
TTGCTGGCGTTTTTCCATAGGCTCCGCCCCCCTGACGAGCATCACAAAAATCGACGCTCAAGTCAGAGGT
GGCGAAACCCGACAGGACTATAAAGATACCAGGCGTTTCCCCCTGGAAGCTCCCTCGTGCGCTCTCCTGT
TCCGACCCTGCCGCTTACCGGATACCTGTCCGCCTTTCTCTCTTCGGGAAGCGTGGCGCTTTCTCATAGC
TCACGCTGTAGGTATCTCAGTTCGGTGTAGGTCGTTCGCTCCAAGCTGGGCTGTGTGCACGAACCCCCCG
TTCAGCCCGACCGCTGCGCCTTATCCGGTAACTATCGTCTTGAGTCCAACCCGGTAAGACACGACTTATC
GCCACTGGCAGCAGCCACTGGTAACAGGATTAGCAGAGCGAGGTATGTAGGCGGTGCTACAGAGTTCTTG
AAGTGGTGGCCTAACTACGGCTACACTAGAAGAACAGTATTTGGTATCTGCGCTCTGCTGAAGCCAGTTA
CCTTCGGAAAAAGAGTTGGTAGCTCTTGATCCGGCAAACAAACCACCGCTGGTAGCGGTGGTTTTTTTGT
TTGCAAGCAGCAGATTACGCGCAGAAAAAAAGGATCTCAAGAAGATCCTTTGATCTTTTCTACGGGGTCT
GACGCTCAGTGGAACGAAAACTCACGTTAAGGGATTTTGGTCATGAGATTATCAAAAAGGATCTTCACCT
AGATCCTTTTAAATTAAAAATGAAGTTTTAAATCAATCTAAAGTATATATGAGTAAACTTGGTCTGACAG
TTACCAATGCTTAATCAGTGAGGCACCTATCTCAGCGATCTGTCTATTTCGTTCATCCATAGTTGCCTGA
CTCCCCGTCGTGTAGATAACTACGATACGGGAGGGCTTACCATCTGGCCCCAGTGCTGCAATGATACCGC
GAGACCCACGCTCACCGGCTCCAGATTTATCAGCAATAAACCAGCCAGCCGGAAGGGCCGAGCGCAGAAG
TGGTCCTGCAACTTTATCCGCCTCCATCCAGTCTATTAATTGTTGCCGGGAAGCTAGAGTAAGTAGTTCG
CCAGTTAATAGTTTGCGCAACGTTGTTGCCATTGCTACAGGCATCGTGGTGTCACGCTCGTCGTTTGGTA
TGGCTTCATTCAGCTCCGGTTCCCAACGATCAAGGCGAGTTACATGATCCCCCATGTTGTGCAAAAAAGC
GGTTAGCTCCTTCGGTCCTCCGATCGTTGTCAGAAGTAAGTTGGCCGCAGTGTTATCACTCATGGTTATG
GCAGCACTGCATAATTCTCTTACTGTCATGCCATCCGTAAGATGCTTTTCTGTGACTGGTGAGTACTCAA
CCAAGTCATTCTGAGAATAGTGTATGCGGCGACCGAGTTGCTCTTGCCCGGCGTCAATACGGGATAATAC
CGCGCCACATAGCAGAACTTTAAAAGTGCTCATCATTGGAAAACGTTCTTCGGGGCGAAAACTCTCAAGG
ATCTTACCGCTGTTGAGATCCAGTTCGATGTAACCCACTCGTGCACCCAACTGATCTTCAGCATCTTTTA
CTTTCACCAGCGTTTCTGGGTGAGCAAAAACAGGAAGGCAAAATGCCGCAAAAAAGGGAATAAGGGCGAC
ACGGAAATGTTGAATACTCATACTCTTCCTTTTTCAATATTATTGAAGCATTTATCAGGGTTATTGTCTC
ATGAGCGGATACATATTTGAATGTATTTAGAAAAATAAACAAATAGGGGTTCCGCGCACATTTCCCCGAA
AAGTGCCACCTGACGTCTAAGAAACCATTATTATCATGACATTAACCTATAAAAATAGGCGTATCACGAG
GCCCTTTCGTCGGCGCGCCGCGGCCGC
Features (pLannotate 1.2.2; 12 found; start..end, strand, type, name):
      1..21      +  protein_bind   attB4: mutant version of attB; core recombination site for the Gateway® BP reaction BP Clonase™
     82..385     +  enhancer       CMV enhancer: human cytomegalovirus immediate early enhancer
    386..589     +  promoter       CMV promoter: human cytomegalovirus (CMV) immediate early promoter
    617..637     +  protein_bind   attB1: mutant version of attB; core recombination site for the Gateway® BP reaction BP Clonase™
    698..1393    +  CDS            mScarlet: mScarlet is a basic (constitutively fluorescent) red fluorescent protein published in 2016, derived from synthetic construct. It has moderate acid sensitivity.
   1415..2110    +  CDS            mScarlet: mScarlet is a basic (constitutively fluorescent) red fluorescent protein published in 2016, derived from synthetic construct. It has moderate acid sensitivity.
   2141..2165    -  protein_bind   attB2: mutant version of attB; recombination site for the Gateway® BP reaction BP Clonase™
   2194..2315    -  polyA_signal   SV40 poly(A) signal: SV40 polyadenylation signal
   2338..2406    -  CDS            large T antigen (fragment): large T antigen from SV40 (simian virus 40)
   2602..3190    -  rep_origin     ori: high-copy-number ColE1/pMB1/pBR322/pUC origin of replication
   3361..4221    -  CDS            AmpR: β-lactamase; bla; confers resistance to ampicillin, carbenicillin, and related antibiotics
   4222..4326    -  promoter       AmpR promoter: bla
