[The description below was written by a language model from this plasmid's Addgene catalogue record and pLannotate feature annotations shown in this document.]
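Description:
PMT-mScarlet_2 is a mammalian expression plasmid built on a pRK5 backbone that encodes a plasma-membrane-targeted tandem dimer of the red fluorescent protein mScarlet. The full sequenced record is about 4.4 kb, consistent with the stated backbone of roughly 2.9 kb plus a synthetic insert of about 1.5 kb. It is propagated in E. coli through a high-copy ColE1/pUC-type origin and selected with ampicillin via the β-lactamase gene and its own promoter.

Expression in mammalian cells is driven by the human cytomegalovirus immediate early enhancer and promoter. Downstream, two complete mScarlet coding sequences lie in the same orientation, separated by a short linker, so that they are presumably translated as a single polypeptide carrying two fluorophores. The membrane-targeting sequence named in the catalogue entry is not annotated as a separate feature. A short unannotated stretch lies between the attB1 site and the first mScarlet copy and could accommodate it, but the record does not define its identity or position. An SV40 polyadenylation signal follows the insert, although it is annotated on the opposite strand, and it is accompanied by a small fragment of SV40 large T antigen sequence. Gateway attB4, attB1 and attB2 sites flank the promoter and the coding region. They suggest that parts of the cassette originated from recombinational cloning, although the record lists restriction enzyme cloning as the method.

The stated purpose is brightness calibration. A membrane-anchored construct with exactly two fluorophores per molecule provides a dimer reference for fluorescence fluctuation methods such as number-and-brightness analysis, against which the oligomeric state of labelled membrane proteins, such as EGFR in the associated study, can be judged.
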