Addgene plasmid #203780: PMT-mScarlet_2
Purpose: Brightness calibration
Depositing lab: Thorsten Wohland. Depositing organization: National University of Singapore. Publication: The dependence of EGFR oligomerization on environment and structure: A camera-based N&B study. Balasubramanian H, Sankaran J, Pandey S, Goh CJH, Wohland T. Biophys J. 2022 Dec 6;121(23):4452-4466. doi: 10.1016/j.bpj.2022.11.003. Epub 2022 Nov 5. PubMed 36335429.
Backbone
  Vector backbone: pRK5
  Backbone size w/o insert (bp): 2949
  Vector type: Mammalian Expression
Growth in bacteria
  Bacterial resistance: Ampicillin, 100 μg/mL
  Growth temperature: 37°C
  Growth strain: DH5alpha
  Copy number: Unknown
Gene/Insert
  Gene/Insert name: PMT-mScarlet dimer (alt name: plasma membrane targeted mScarlet dimer)
  Species: Synthetic
  Insert size (bp): 1488
  Cloning method: Restriction Enzyme; 5′ cloning site unknown (unknown if destroyed)
Terms and licenses: Academic/Nonprofit Terms; Industry Terms: Not Available to Industry
How to cite: PMT-mScarlet_2 was a gift from Thorsten Wohland (Addgene plasmid # 203780 ; http://n2t.net/addgene:203780 ; RRID:Addgene_203780)
